Addgene plasmid #174740: pMIGR1-HA-mTak1
Purpose: Gene overexpression
Depositing lab: Shao-Cong Sun. Depositing organization: University of Texas MD Anderson Cancer Center.
Backbone
  Vector backbone: pMIGR1
  Vector type: Retroviral
Growth in bacteria
  Bacterial resistance: Ampicillin, 100 μg/mL
  Growth temperature: 37°C
  Growth strain: NEB Stable
  Copy number: High Copy
Gene/Insert
  Gene/Insert name: Tak1
  Species: M. musculus (mouse)
  Mutation: WT
  Entrez Gene: Nr2c2 (a.k.a. TAK1, Tr4, mKIAA4145)
  Cloning method: Restriction Enzyme; 5′ cloning site Unknown (unknown if destroyed)
Terms and licenses: Academic/Nonprofit Terms; Industry Terms: Not Available to Industry
How to cite: pMIGR1-HA-mTak1 was a gift from Shao-Cong Sun (Addgene plasmid # 174740 ; http://n2t.net/addgene:174740 ; RRID:Addgene_174740)
