[The description below was written by a language model from this plasmid's Addgene catalogue record and pLannotate feature annotations shown in this document.]
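Description:
pMIGR1-HA-mTak1 is a gammaretroviral expression vector built on the pMIGR1 (MSCV-IRES-GFP) backbone for overexpressing wild-type mouse Tak1 in mammalian cells. It is propagated in E. coli through a high-copy ColE1/pUC-type origin and selected with ampicillin via the β-lactamase gene. The remaining bacterial annotations (lac promoter/operator, and fragments of lacI, lacZα, rop, bom and the tetracycline resistance gene) are backbone remnants with no evident functional role.

The viral cassette is bounded by murine embryonic stem cell virus 5′ and 3′ LTRs, with the 5′ LTR spanning the sequence origin. No separate internal promoter is annotated, so the 5′ LTR is presumably the promoter for the transcript. Downstream lie the Ψ packaging signal and a truncated, start-codon-less MMLV gag segment, which together support encapsidation of the genomic RNA when gag, pol and env are supplied in trans by a packaging cell line or helper plasmids. The payload begins with a short HA epitope sequence (annotated as a fragment of a 3xHA element, so probably fewer than three copies) placed just upstream of the Tak1 coding sequence, which would give an N-terminally tagged protein. An EMCV IRES then drives translation of EGFP from the same bicistronic message, so that green fluorescence marks transduced cells and allows them to be sorted or tracked.

The catalogue entry links the insert to the Entrez gene Nr2c2, a nuclear receptor that shares the TAK1 alias. The sequence annotation instead identifies the coding region as Map3k7, the serine/threonine MAP3 kinase acting downstream of TRAF6, IL-1, TGF-β, Toll-like receptor and antigen receptor signalling. The sequence-based assignment is the one supported by the feature table. The cloning sites used are not recorded.
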