Features (pLannotate 1.2.2; 21 found; start..end, strand, type, name):
    165..506     +  misc_feature   MESV Ψ: packaging signal of murine embryonic stem cell virus
    573..989     +  CDS            gag (truncated): truncated Moloney murine leukemia virus (MMLV) gag gene lacking the start codon
   1012..1039    +  CDS            3xHA (fragment): three tandem HA epitope tags
   1055..2791    +  CDS            Map3k7: M3K7_MOUSE - Also known as Tak1. Experimental evidence at protein level: Swiss-Prot protein existence level 1. Serine/threonine kinase which acts as an essential component of the MAP kinase signal transduction pathway. Plays an important role in the cascades of cellular responses evoked by changes in the environment. Mediates signal transduction of TRAF6, various cytokines including interleukin-1 (IL-1), transforming growth factor-beta (TGFB), TGFB-related factors like BMP2 and BMP4, toll-like receptors (TLR), tumor necrosis factor receptor CD40 and B-cell receptor (BCR) (PubMed:10748100, PubM
   2914..3376    +  misc_feature   IRES: internal ribosome entry site (IRES) of the encephalomyocarditis virus (EMCV)
   3390..4109    +  CDS            EGFP: the original enhanced GFP (Yang et al., 1996) mammalian codon-optimized
   4126..4152    +  misc_feature   MCS (fragment): pBluescript multiple cloning site
   4211..4725    +  LTR            3' LTR: 3' long terminal repeat from murine embryonic stem cell virus
   4887..4903    -  protein_bind   lac operator: The lac repressor binds to the lac operator to inhibit transcription in E. coli. This inhibition can be relieved by adding lactose or isopropyl-β-D-thiogalactopyranoside (IPTG). lac repressor encoded by lacI
   4911..4941    -  promoter       lac promoter: promoter for the E. coli lac operon
   4956..4977    -  protein_bind   CAP binding site: CAP binding activates transcription in the presence of cAMP. E. coli catabolite activator protein
   4990..5082    -  CDS            lacI (fragment): lac repressor; lacI; The lac repressor binds to the lac operator to inhibit transcription in E. coli. This inhibition can be relieved by adding lactose or isopropyl-β-D-thiogalactopyranoside (IPTG).
   5265..5853    -  rep_origin     ori: high-copy-number ColE1/pMB1/pBR322/pUC origin of replication
   6024..6884    -  CDS            AmpR: β-lactamase; bla; confers resistance to ampicillin, carbenicillin, and related antibiotics
   6885..6989    -  promoter       AmpR promoter: bla
   7084..7119    +  CDS            rop (fragment): Rop protein, which maintains plasmids at low copy number; rop
   7221..7320    +  misc_feature   bom (fragment): basis of mobility region from pBR322
   7326..7475    -  CDS            lacZα (fragment): LacZα fragment of β-galactosidase; lacZ fragment
   7475..7676    -  CDS            TcR (fragment): tetracycline efflux protein; tet; confers resistance to tetracycline
   7677..7775    +  CDS            env (fragment): murine leukemia virus gPr80 envelope polyprotein precursor; env; proteolytically cleaved into gp70SU and p15TM subunits
   7817..101     +  LTR            5' LTR (across the origin): 5' long terminal repeat from murine embryonic stem cell virus
>Addgene plasmid #174740 | pMIGR1-HA-mTak1 | addgene full sequence | sequence record 343670 | Addgene NGS Result
CCAATAAAGCCTCTTGCTGTTTGCATCCGAATCGTGGACTCGCTGATCCTTGGGAGGGTCTCCTCAGATT
GATTGACTGCCCACCTCGGGGGTCTTTCATTTGGAGGTTCCACCGAGATTTGGAGACCCCTGCCCAGGGA
CCACCGACCCCCCCGCCGGGAGGTAAGCTGGCCAGCGGTCGTTTCGTGTCTGTCTCTGTCTTTGTGCGTG
TTTGTGCCGGCATCTAATGTTTGCGCCTGCGTCTGTACTAGTTAGCTAACTAGCTCTGTATCTGGCGGAC
CCGTGGTGGAACTGACGAGTTCTGAACACCCGGCCGCAACCCTGGGAGACGTCCCAGGGACTTTGGGGGC
CGTTTTTGTGGCCCGACCTGAGGAAGGGAGTCGATGTGGAATCCGACCCCGTCAGGATATGTGGTTCTGG
TAGGAGACGAGAACCTAAAACAGTTCCCGCCTCCGTCTGAATTTTTGCTTTCGGTTTGGAACCGAAGCCG
CGCGTCTTGTCTGCTGCAGCGCTGCAGCATCGTTCTGTGTTGTCTCTGTCTGACTGTGTTTCTGTATTTG
TCTGAAAATTAGGGCCAGACTGTTACCACTCCCTTAAGTTTGACCTTAGGTCACTGGAAAGATGTCGAGC
GGATCGCTCACAACCAGTCGGTAGATGTCAAGAAGAGACGTTGGGTTACCTTCTGCTCTGCAGAATGGCC
AACCTTTAACGTCGGATGGCCGCGAGACGGCACCTTTAACCGAGACCTCATCACCCAGGTTAAGATCAAG
GTCTTTTCACCTGGCCCGCATGGACACCCAGACCAGGTCCCCTACATCGTGACCTGGGAAGCCTTGGCTT
TTGACCCCCCTCCCTGGGTCAAGCCCTTTGTACACCCTAAGCCTCCGCCTCCTCTTCCTCCATCCGCCCC
GTCTCTCCCCCTTGAACCTCCTCGTTCGACCCCGCCTCGATCCTCCCTTTATCCAGCCCTCACTCCTTCT
CTAGGCGCCGGAATTAGATCCTCGAGATGGGCTATCCATATGACGTTCCAGATTACGCTGCTCAGCGCGA
ATTCATGTCCACAGCCTCCGCCGCCTCGTCCTCCTCCTCGTCTTCTGCCAGTGAGATGATCGAAGCGCCG
TCGCAGGTCCTGAACTTCGAAGAGATCGACTACAAGGAGATCGAGGTGGAAGAGGTTGTCGGAAGAGGAG
CTTTTGGAGTAGTTTGCAAAGCTAAGTGGAGAGCAAAAGATGTCGCTATTAAACAGATAGAAAGTGAGTC
TGAGAGGAAGGCTTTCATTGTGGAGCTCCGGCAGTTGTCGCGTGTGAACCATCCTAACATTGTCAAGTTG
TACGGAGCCTGCCTGAATCCAGTATGTCTTGTGATGGAATATGCAGAGGGGGGCTCATTGTATAATGTGC
TGCATGGTGCTGAACCATTGCCTTACTACACTGCTGCTCATGCCATGAGCTGGTGTTTACAGTGTTCCCA
AGGAGTGGCTTACCTGCACAGCATGCAGCCCAAAGCGCTGATTCACAGGGACCTCAAGCCTCCAAACTTG
CTGCTGGTTGCAGGAGGGACAGTTCTAAAAATCTGCGATTTTGGTACAGCTTGTGACATCCAAACACACA
TGACCAATAATAAAGGGAGTGCTGCTTGGATGGCGCCTGAAGTGTTTGAAGGTAGCAATTACAGTGAAAA
GTGTGATGTCTTCAGCTGGGGTATTATCCTCTGGGAAGTGATAACACGCCGGAAACCCTTCGATGAGATC
GGTGGCCCAGCTTTCAGAATCATGTGGGCTGTTCATAATGGCACTCGACCACCACTGATCAAAAATTTAC
CTAAGCCCATTGAGAGCTTGATGACACGCTGTTGGTCTAAGGACCCATCTCAGCGCCCTTCAATGGAGGA
AATTGTGAAAATAATGACTCACTTGATGCGGTACTTCCCAGGAGCGGATGAGCCATTACAGTATCCTTGT
CAGTACTCTGATGAAGGGCAGAGCAACTCAGCCACCAGCACAGGCTCGTTCATGGACATTGCTTCTACAA
ATACCAGTAATAAAAGTGACACAAATATGGAACAGGTTCCTGCCACAAACGACACTATTAAACGCTTGGA
GTCAAAACTGTTGAAAAACCAGGCAAAGCAACAGAGTGAATCTGGACGCCTGAGCTTGGGAGCCTCTCGT
GGGAGCAGTGTGGAGAGCTTGCCCCCCACTTCCGAGGGCAAGAGGATGAGTGCTGACATGTCTGAAATAG
AAGCCAGGATCGTGGCGACTGCAGGTAACGGGCAACCAAGGCGTAGATCCATCCAAGACTTGACTGTTAC
TGGGACAGAACCTGGTCAGGTGAGCAGCCGGTCATCCAGCCCTAGTGTCAGAATGATCACTACCTCAGGA
CCAACCTCAGAGAAGCCAGCTCGCAGTCACCCATGGACCCCTGATGATTCCACAGACACCAATGGCTCAG
ATAACTCCATCCCAATGGCGTATCTTACACTGGATCACCAGCTACAGCCTCTAGCGCCGTGCCCAAACTC
CAAAGAATCCATGGCAGTGTTCGAACAGCACTGTAAAATGGCACAGGAGTATATGAAAGTTCAAACCGAA
ATCGCATTGTTACTACAGAGAAAGCAAGAACTAGTTGCAGAATTGGACCAGGATGAAAAGGACCAGCAAA
ATACATCTCGTCTGGTACAGGAACATAAAAAGCTTTTAGATGAAAACAAAAGCCTTTCTACTTATTACCA
GCAATGCAAAAAACAACTAGAGGTCATCAGAAGCCAACAGCAGAAACGACAAGGCACTTCATGAGATCTG
TTAACAATTCCGCCCCCCCCCCCTAACGTTACTGGCCGAAGCCGCTTGGAATAAGGCCGGTGTGCGTTTG
TCTATATGTTATTTTCCACCATATTGCCGTCTTTTGGCAATGTGAGGGCCCGGAAACCTGGCCCTGTCTT
CTTGACGAGCATTCCTAGGGGTCTTTCCCCTCTCGCCAAAGGAATGCAAGGTCTGTTGAATGTCGTGAAG
GAAGCAGTTCCTCTGGAAGCTTCTTGAAGACAAACAACGTCTGTAGCGACCCTTTGCAGGCAGCGGAACC
CCCCACCTGGCGACAGGTGCCTCTGCGGCCAAAAGCCACGTGTATAAGATACACCTGCAAAGGCGGCACA
ACCCCAGTGCCACGTTGTGAGTTGGATAGTTGTGGAAAGAGTCAAATGGCTCTCCTCAAGCGTATTCAAC
AAGGGGCTGAAGGATGCCCAGAAGGTACCCCATTGTATGGGATCTGATCTGGGGCCTCGGTGCACATGCT
TTACATGTGTTTAGTCGAGGTTAAAAAAACGTCTAGGCCCCCCGAACCACGGGGACGTGGTTTTCCTTTG
AAAAACACGATGATAATATGGCCACAACCATGGTGAGCAAGGGCGAGGAGCTGTTCACCGGGGTGGTGCC
CATCCTGGTCGAGCTGGACGGCGACGTAAACGGCCACAAGTTCAGCGTGTCTGGCGAGGGCGAGGGCGAT
GCCACCTACGGCAAGCTGACCCTGAAGTTCATCTGCACCACCGGCAAGCTGCCCGTGCCCTGGCCCACCC
TCGTGACCACCCTGACCTACGGCGTGCAGTGCTTCAGCCGCTACCCCGACCACATGAAGCAGCACGACTT
CTTCAAGTCCGCCATGCCCGAAGGCTACGTCCAGGAGCGCACCATCTTCTTCAAGGACGACGGCAACTAC
AAGACCCGCGCCGAGGTGAAGTTCGAGGGCGACACCCTGGTGAACCGCATCGAGCTGAAGGGCATCGACT
TCAAGGAGGACGGCAACATCCTGGGGCACAAGCTGGAGTACAACTACAACAGCCACAACGTCTATATCAT
GGCCGACAAGCAGAAGAACGGCATCAAGGCGAACTTCAAGATCCGCCACAACATCGAGGACGGCAGCGTG
CAGCTCGCCGACCACTACCAGCAGAACACCCCCATCGGCGACGGCCCCGTGCTGCTGCCCGACAACCACT
ACCTGAGCACCCAGTCCGCCCTGAGCAAAGACCCCAACGAGAAGCGCGATCACATGGTCCTGCTGGAGTT
CGTGACCGCCGCCGGGATCACTCTCGGCATGGACGAGCTGTACAAGTAATGAATTAATTAAGAATTATCA
AGCTTATCGATACCGTCGACCTGCAGCCAAGCTTATCGATAAAATAAAAGATTTTATTTAGTCTCCAGAA
AAAGGGGGGAATGAAAGACCCCACCTGTAGGTTTGGCAAGCTAGCTTAAGTAACGCCATTTTGCAAGGCA
TGGAAAATACATAACTGAGAATAGAGAAGTTCAGATCAAGGTTAGGAACAGAGAGACAGCAGAATATGGG
CCAAACAGGATATCTGTGGTAAGCAGTTCCTGCCCCGGCTCAGGGCCAAGAACAGATGGTCCCCAGATGC
GGTCCCGCCCTCAGCAGTTTCTAGAGAACCATCAGATGTTTCCAGGGTGCCCCAAGGACCTGAAATGACC
CTGTGCCTTATTTGAACTAACCAATCAGTTCGCTTCTCGCTTCTGTTCGCGCGCTTCTGCTCCCCGAGCT
CAATAAAAGAGCCCACAACCCCTCACTCGGCGCGCCAGTCCTCCGATAGACTGCGTCGCCCGGGTACCCG
TGTATCCAATAAACCCTCTTGCAGTTGCATCCGACTTGTGGTCTCGCTGTTCCTTGGGAGGGTCTCCTCT
GAGTGATTGACTACCCGTCAGCGGGGGTCTTTCATGGGTAACAGTTTCTTGAAGTTGGAGAACAACATTC
TGAGGGTAGGAGTCGAATATTAAGTAATCCTGACTCAATTAGCCACTGTTTTGAATCCACATACTCCAAT
ACTCCTGAAATAGTTCATTATGGACAGCGCAGAAAGAGCTGGGGAGAATTGTGAAATTGTTATCCGCTCA
CAATTCCACACAACATACGAGCCGGAAGCATAAAGTGTAAAGCCTGGGGTGCCTAATGAGTGAGCTAACT
CACATTAATTGCGTTGCGCTCACTGCCCGCTTTCCAGTCGGGAAACCTGTCGTGCCAGCTGCATTAATGA
ATCGGCCAACGCGCGGGGAGAGGCGGTTTGCGTATTGGGCGCTCTTCCGCTTCCTCGCTCACTGACTCGC
TGCGCTCGGTCGTTCGGCTGCGGCGAGCGGTATCAGCTCACTCAAAGGCGGTAATACGGTTATCCACAGA
ATCAGGGGATAACGCAGGAAAGAACATGTGAGCAAAAGGCCAGCAAAAGGCCAGGAACCGTAAAAAGGCC
GCGTTGCTGGCGTTTTTCCATAGGCTCCGCCCCCCTGACGAGCATCACAAAAATCGACGCTCAAGTCAGA
GGTGGCGAAACCCGACAGGACTATAAAGATACCAGGCGTTTCCCCCTGGAAGCTCCCTCGTGCGCTCTCC
TGTTCCGACCCTGCCGCTTACCGGATACCTGTCCGCCTTTCTCCCTTCGGGAAGCGTGGCGCTTTCTCAT
AGCTCACGCTGTAGGTATCTCAGTTCGGTGTAGGTCGTTCGCTCCAAGCTGGGCTGTGTGCACGAACCCC
CCGTTCAGCCCGACCGCTGCGCCTTATCCGGTAACTATCGTCTTGAGTCCAACCCGGTAAGACACGACTT
ATCGCCACTGGCAGCAGCCACTGGTAACAGGATTAGCAGAGCGAGGTATGTAGGCGGTGCTACAGAGTTC
TTGAAGTGGTGGCCTAACTACGGCTACACTAGAAGAACAGTATTTGGTATCTGCGCTCTGCTGAAGCCAG
TTACCTTCGGAAAAAGAGTTGGTAGCTCTTGATCCGGCAAACAAACCACCGCTGGTAGCGGTGGTTTTTT
TGTTTGCAAGCAGCAGATTACGCGCAGAAAAAAAGGATCTCAAGAAGATCCTTTGATCTTTTCTACGGGG
TCTGACGCTCAGTGGAACGAAAACTCACGTTAAGGGATTTTGGTCATGAGATTATCAAAAAGGATCTTCA
CCTAGATCCTTTTAAATTAAAAATGAAGTTTTAAATCAATCTAAAGTATATATGAGTAAACTTGGTCTGA
CAGTTACCAATGCTTAATCAGTGAGGCACCTATCTCAGCGATCTGTCTATTTCGTTCATCCATAGTTGCC
TGACTCCCCGTCGTGTAGATAACTACGATACGGGAGGGCTTACCATCTGGCCCCAGTGCTGCAATGATAC
CGCGAGACCCACGCTCACCGGCTCCAGATTTATCAGCAATAAACCAGCCAGCCGGAAGGGCCGAGCGCAG
AAGTGGTCCTGCAACTTTATCCGCCTCCATCCAGTCTATTAATTGTTGCCGGGAAGCTAGAGTAAGTAGT
TCGCCAGTTAATAGTTTGCGCAACGTTGTTGCCATTGCTACAGGCATCGTGGTGTCACGCTCGTCGTTTG
GTATGGCTTCATTCAGCTCCGGTTCCCAACGATCAAGGCGAGTTACATGATCCCCCATGTTGTGCAAAAA
AGCGGTTAGCTCCTTCGGTCCTCCGATCGTTGTCAGAAGTAAGTTGGCCGCAGTGTTATCACTCATGGTT
ATGGCAGCACTGCATAATTCTCTTACTGTCATGCCATCCGTAAGATGCTTTTCTGTGACTGGTGAGTACT
CAACCAAGTCATTCTGAGAATAGTGTATGCGGCGACCGAGTTGCTCTTGCCCGGCGTCAATACGGGATAA
TACCGCGCCACATAGCAGAACTTTAAAAGTGCTCATCATTGGAAAACGTTCTTCGGGGCGAAAACTCTCA
AGGATCTTACCGCTGTTGAGATCCAGTTCGATGTAACCCACTCGTGCACCCAACTGATCTTCAGCATCTT
TTACTTTCACCAGCGTTTCTGGGTGAGCAAAAACAGGAAGGCAAAATGCCGCAAAAAAGGGAATAAGGGC
GACACGGAAATGTTGAATACTCATACTCTTCCTTTTTCAATATTATTGAAGCATTTATCAGGGTTATTGT
CTCATGAGCGGATACATATTTGAATGTATTTAGAAAAATAAACAAATAGGGGTTCCGCGCACATTTCCCC
GAAAAGTGCCACCTGACGTCTAAGAAACCATTATTATCATGACATTAACCTATAAAAATAGGCGTATCAC
GAGGCCCTTTCGTCTCGCGCGTTTCGGTGATGACGGTGAAAACCTCTGACACATGCAGCTCCCGGAGACG
GTCACAGCTTGTCTGTAAGCGGATGCCGGGAGCAGACAAGCCCGTCAGGGCGCGTCAGCGGGTGTTGGCG
GGTGTCGGGGCTGGCTTAACTATGCGGCATCAGAGCAGATTGTACTGAGAGTGCACCATATGCGGTGTGA
AATACCGCACAGATGCGTAAGGAGAAAATACCGCATCAGGCGCCATTCGCCATTCAGGCTGCGCAACTGT
TGGGAAGGGCGATCGGTGCGGGCCTCTTCGCTATTACGCCAGCTGGCGAAAGGGGGATGTGCTGCAAGGC
GATTAAGTTGGGTAACGCCAGGGTTTTCCCAGTCACGACGTTGTAAAACGACGGCGCAAGGAATGGTGCA
TGCAAGGAGATGGCGCCCAACAGTCCCCCGGCCACGGGGCCTGCCACCATACCCACGCCGAAACAAGCGC
TCATGAGCCCGAAGTGGCGAGCCCGATCTTCCCCATCGGTGATGTCGGCGATATAGGCGCCAGCAACCGC
ACCTGTGGCGCCGGTGATGCCGGCCACGATGCGTCCGGCGTAGAGGCGATTAGTCCAATTTGTTAAAGAC
AGGATATCAGTGGTCCAGGCTCTAGTTTTGACTCAACAATATCACCAGCTGAAGCCTATAGAGTACGAGC
CATAGATAAAATAAAAGATTTTATTTAGTCTCCAGAAAAAGGGGGGAATGAAAGACCCCACCTGTAGGTT
TGGCAAGCTAGCTTAAGTAACGCCATTTTGCAAGGCATGGAAAATACATAACTGAGAATAGAGAAGTTCA
GATCAAGGTTAGGAACAGAGAGACAGCAGAATATGGGCCAAACAGGATATCTGTGGTAAGCAGTTCCTGC
CCCGGCTCAGGGCCAAGAACAGATGGTCCCCAGATGCGGTCCCGCCCTCAGCAGTTTCTAGAGAACCATC
AGATGTTTCCAGGGTGCCCCAAGGACCTGAAATGACCCTGTGCCTTATTTGAACTAACCAATCAGTTCGC
TTCTCGCTTCTGTTCGCGCGCTTCTGCTCCCCGAGCTCAATAAAAGAGCCCACAACCCCTCACTCGGCGC
GCCAGTCCTCCGATAGACTGCGTCGCCCGGGTACCCGTATTC
